Addgene plasmid #187223: CMV-hCas9-T2A-miRFP670
Purpose: Expresses human Cas9 nuclease and miRFP670 via T2A linker under control of a CMV promoter.
Depositing lab: Jennifer Mitchell. Publication: Epigenetic reprogramming of a distal developmental enhancer cluster drives SOX2 overexpression in breast and lung adenocarcinoma. Abatti LE, Lado-Fernandez P, Huynh L, Collado M, Hoffman MM, Mitchell JA. Nucleic Acids Res. 2023 Sep 22:gkad734. doi: 10.1093/nar/gkad734. PubMed 37738673.
Backbone
  Vector backbone: pcDNA3.3-TOPO
  Backbone manufacturer: Invitrogen
  Backbone size w/o insert (bp): 6390
  Total vector size (bp): 10533
  Modifications to backbone: Inserted T2A-miRFP670 at 3' terminal of MCS.
  Vector type: Mammalian Expression
  Selectable markers: Neomycin (select with G418)
Growth in bacteria
  Bacterial resistance: Ampicillin, 100 μg/mL
  Growth temperature: 37°C
  Growth strain: DH5alpha
  Copy number: High Copy
Gene/Insert
  Gene/Insert name: Cas9
  Species: H. sapiens (human)
  Insert size (bp): 4140
  Promoter: CMV
  Tag / fusion protein: Inserted T2A-miRFP670 at 3' terminal of MCS. (C terminal on insert)
  Cloning method: Gibson Cloning
  Sequencing primers: 5′ TAGAAGACACCGGGACCGAT; 3′ GGATTCTCCTCCACGTCACC
Resource information
  A portion of this plasmid was derived from a plasmid made by: hCas9 was subcloned from Addgene Plasmid #41815 (hCas9 from George Church)
Terms and licenses: Academic/Nonprofit Terms; Industry Terms: Not Available to Industry
How to cite: CMV-hCas9-T2A-miRFP670 was a gift from Jennifer Mitchell (Addgene plasmid # 187223 ; http://n2t.net/addgene:187223 ; RRID:Addgene_187223)
