[The description below was written by a language model from this plasmid's Addgene catalogue record and pLannotate feature annotations shown in this document.]
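Description:
CMV-hCas9-T2A-miRFP670 is a 10.5 kb mammalian expression plasmid built on the pcDNA3.3-TOPO backbone. It co-expresses the Cas9 nuclease and a near-infrared fluorescent reporter from a single transcript. It is propagated in E. coli through a high-copy ColE1/pUC-type origin with ampicillin selection (AmpR under its own bla promoter), and an f1 origin is also present. For selection in mammalian cells, an SV40 enhancer/early promoter drives the neomycin phosphotransferase gene, followed by an SV40 polyadenylation signal, giving G418 resistance. The annotation also picks up small backbone remnants, including fragments of ble, lacI, the bGH poly(A) signal and the bom region, plus lac promoter/operator elements. None of these has a stated role in the design.

The payload is driven by the human cytomegalovirus immediate early enhancer and promoter. The first open reading frame is Cas9. The catalogue lists its species as human, but the feature table identifies it as the Streptococcus pyogenes protein, so "hCas9" presumably denotes a version adapted for expression in human cells, subcloned from an earlier hCas9 plasmid. A T2A-miRFP670 segment was added by Gibson assembly at the 3' end of the cloning site, in frame with the Cas9 C-terminus. The T2A peptide itself is not annotated as a separate feature, but it would sit in the gap between the two coding sequences. It causes ribosomal skipping, so Cas9 and miRFP670, a monomeric bacterial-phytochrome-derived protein emitting around 670 nm, are produced as separate polypeptides. An HSV thymidine kinase poly(A) signal terminates the transcript.

No guide RNA cassette is annotated, so guides would have to be supplied separately. The far-red signal marks cells expressing Cas9, which could be used to identify or sort transfected cells in genome-editing experiments.
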