Features (pLannotate 1.2.2; 19 found; start..end, strand, type, name):
    173..552     +  enhancer       CMV enhancer: human cytomegalovirus immediate early enhancer
    553..756     +  promoter       CMV promoter: human cytomegalovirus (CMV) immediate early promoter
    858..4961    +  CDS            cas9: CAS9_STRP1 - Also known as csn1 From Streptococcus pyogenes serotype M1.
   5061..6005    +  CDS            ORF frame 1: bright monomeric near-infrared fluorescent protein engineered from a bacterial phytochrome, with an emission maximum of 670 nm (Shcherbakova et al., 2016)
   6086..6134    +  polyA_signal   HSV TK poly(A) signal: herpes simplex virus thymidine kinase polyadenylation signal (Cole and Stacy, 1985)
   6225..6241    -  polyA_signal   bGH poly(A) signal (fragment): bovine growth hormone polyadenylation signal
   6336..6764    +  rep_origin     f1 ori (sequence partly withheld): f1 bacteriophage origin of replication; arrow indicates direction of (+) strand synthesis
   6778..7107    +  promoter       SV40 promoter: SV40 enhancer and early promoter
   7174..7965    +  CDS            neo: KKA2_KLEPN - Also known as kan, nptII. Experimental evidence at protein level: Swiss-Prot protein existence level 1. Resistance to kanamycin, neomycin, paromomycin, ribostamycin, butirosin and gentamicin B. From Klebsiella pneumoniae.
   7991..8149    +  CDS            ble (fragment): BLE_KLEPN - Experimental evidence at protein level: Swiss-Prot protein existence level 1. Binding protein with a strong affinity to the bleomycin family of antibiotics. Binds to CL990; an antimitotic-antibiotic compound. From Klebsiella pneumoniae.
   8144..8265    +  polyA_signal   SV40 poly(A) signal: SV40 polyadenylation signal
   8338..8354    -  protein_bind   lac operator: The lac repressor binds to the lac operator to inhibit transcription in E. coli. This inhibition can be relieved by adding lactose or isopropyl-β-D-thiogalactopyranoside (IPTG). lac repressor encoded by lacI
   8362..8392    -  promoter       lac promoter: promoter for the E. coli lac operon
   8407..8428    -  protein_bind   CAP binding site: CAP binding activates transcription in the presence of cAMP. E. coli catabolite activator protein
   8441..8533    -  CDS            lacI (fragment): lac repressor; lacI; The lac repressor binds to the lac operator to inhibit transcription in E. coli. This inhibition can be relieved by adding lactose or isopropyl-β-D-thiogalactopyranoside (IPTG).
   8716..9304    -  rep_origin     ori: high-copy-number ColE1/pMB1/pBR322/pUC origin of replication
   9475..10335   -  CDS            AmpR: β-lactamase; bla; confers resistance to ampicillin, carbenicillin, and related antibiotics
  10336..10440   -  promoter       AmpR promoter: bla
  10499..18      -  misc_feature   bom (fragment) (across the origin): basis of mobility region from pBR322
>Addgene plasmid #187223 | CMV-hCas9-T2A-miRFP670 | addgene full sequence | sequence record 367391 | Addgene NGS Result
GCATAGTTAAGCCAGTATCTGCTCCCTGCTTGTGTGTTGGAGGTCGCTGAGTAGTGCGCGAGCAAAATTT
AAGCTACAACAAGGCAAGGCTTGACCGACAATTGCATGAAGAATCTGCTTAGGGTTAGGCGTTTTGCGCT
GCTTCGCGATGTACGGGCCAGATATACGCGTTGACATTGATTATTGACTAGTTATTAATAGTAATCAATT
ACGGGGTCATTAGTTCATAGCCCATATATGGAGTTCCGCGTTACATAACTTACGGTAAATGGCCCGCCTG
GCTGACCGCCCAACGACCCCCGCCCATTGACGTCAATAATGACGTATGTTCCCATAGTAACGCCAATAGG
GACTTTCCATTGACGTCAATGGGTGGAGTATTTACGGTAAACTGCCCACTTGGCAGTACATCAAGTGTAT
CATATGCCAAGTACGCCCCCTATTGACGTCAATGACGGTAAATGGCCCGCCTGGCATTATGCCCAGTACA
TGACCTTATGGGACTTTCCTACTTGGCAGTACATCTACGTATTAGTCATCGCTATTACCATGGTGATGCG
GTTTTGGCAGTACATCAATGGGCGTGGATAGCGGTTTGACTCACGGGGATTTCCAAGTCTCCACCCCATT
GACGTCAATGGGAGTTTGTTTTGGCACCAAAATCAACGGGACTTTCCAAAATGTCGTAACAACTCCGCCC
CATTGACGCAAATGGGCGGTAGGCGTGTACGGTGGGAGGTCTATATAAGCAGAGCTCGTTTAGTGAACCG
TCAGATCGCCTGGAGACGCCATCCACGCTGTTTTGACCTCCATAGAAGACACCGGGACCGATCCAGCCTC
CGGACTCTAGAGCCACCATGGACAAGAAGTACTCCATTGGGCTCGATATCGGCACAAACAGCGTCGGCTG
GGCCGTCATTACGGACGAGTACAAGGTGCCGAGCAAAAAATTCAAAGTTCTGGGCAATACCGATCGCCAC
AGCATAAAGAAGAACCTCATTGGCGCCCTCCTGTTCGACTCCGGGGAGACGGCCGAAGCCACGCGGCTCA
AAAGAACAGCACGGCGCAGATATACCCGCAGAAAGAATCGGATCTGCTACCTGCAGGAGATCTTTAGTAA
TGAGATGGCTAAGGTGGATGACTCTTTCTTCCATAGGCTGGAGGAGTCCTTTTTGGTGGAGGAGGATAAA
AAGCACGAGCGCCACCCAATCTTTGGCAATATCGTGGACGAGGTGGCGTACCATGAAAAGTACCCAACCA
TATATCATCTGAGGAAGAAGCTTGTAGACAGTACTGATAAGGCTGACTTGCGGTTGATCTATCTCGCGCT
GGCGCATATGATCAAATTTCGGGGACACTTCCTCATCGAGGGGGACCTGAACCCAGACAACAGCGATGTC
GACAAACTCTTTATCCAACTGGTTCAGACTTACAATCAGCTTTTCGAAGAGAACCCGATCAACGCATCCG
GAGTTGACGCCAAAGCAATCCTGAGCGCTAGGCTGTCCAAATCCCGGCGGCTCGAAAACCTCATCGCACA
GCTCCCTGGGGAGAAGAAGAACGGCCTGTTTGGTAATCTTATCGCCCTGTCACTCGGGCTGACCCCCAAC
TTTAAATCTAACTTCGACCTGGCCGAAGATGCCAAGCTTCAACTGAGCAAAGACACCTACGATGATGATC
TCGACAATCTGCTGGCCCAGATCGGCGACCAGTACGCAGACCTTTTTTTGGCGGCAAAGAACCTGTCAGA
CGCCATTCTGCTGAGTGATATTCTGCGAGTGAACACGGAGATCACCAAAGCTCCGCTGAGCGCTAGTATG
ATCAAGCGCTATGATGAGCACCACCAAGACTTGACTTTGCTGAAGGCCCTTGTCAGACAGCAACTGCCTG
AGAAGTACAAGGAAATTTTCTTCGATCAGTCTAAAAATGGCTACGCCGGATACATTGACGGCGGAGCAAG
CCAGGAGGAATTTTACAAATTTATTAAGCCCATCTTGGAAAAAATGGACGGCACCGAGGAGCTGCTGGTA
AAGCTTAACAGAGAAGATCTGTTGCGCAAACAGCGCACTTTCGACAATGGAAGCATCCCCCACCAGATTC
ACCTGGGCGAACTGCACGCTATCCTCAGGCGGCAAGAGGATTTCTACCCCTTTTTGAAAGATAACAGGGA
AAAGATTGAGAAAATCCTCACATTTCGGATACCCTACTATGTAGGCCCCCTCGCCCGGGGAAATTCCAGA
TTCGCGTGGATGACTCGCAAATCAGAAGAGACCATCACTCCCTGGAACTTCGAGGAAGTCGTGGATAAGG
GGGCCTCTGCCCAGTCCTTCATCGAAAGGATGACTAACTTTGATAAAAATCTGCCTAACGAAAAGGTGCT
TCCTAAACACTCTCTGCTGTACGAGTACTTCACAGTTTATAACGAGCTCACCAAGGTCAAATACGTCACA
GAAGGGATGAGAAAGCCAGCATTCCTGTCTGGAGAGCAGAAGAAAGCTATCGTGGACCTCCTCTTCAAGA
CGAACCGGAAAGTTACCGTGAAACAGCTCAAAGAAGACTATTTCAAAAAGATTGAATGTTTCGACTCTGT
TGAAATCAGCGGAGTGGAGGATCGCTTCAACGCATCCCTGGGAACGTATCACGATCTCCTGAAAATCATT
AAAGACAAGGACTTCCTGGACAATGAGGAGAACGAGGACATTCTTGAGGACATTGTCCTCACCCTTACGT
TGTTTGAAGATAGGGAGATGATTGAAGAACGCTTGAAAACTTACGCTCATCTCTTCGACGACAAAGTCAT
GAAACAGCTCAAGAGGCGCCGATATACAGGATGGGGGCGGCTGTCAAGAAAACTGATCAATGGGATCCGA
GACAAGCAGAGTGGAAAGACAATCCTGGATTTTCTTAAGTCCGATGGATTTGCCAACCGGAACTTCATGC
AGTTGATCCATGATGACTCTCTCACCTTTAAGGAGGACATCCAGAAAGCACAAGTTTCTGGCCAGGGGGA
CAGTCTTCACGAGCACATCGCTAATCTTGCAGGTAGCCCAGCTATCAAAAAGGGAATACTGCAGACCGTT
AAGGTCGTGGATGAACTCGTCAAAGTAATGGGAAGGCATAAGCCCGAGAATATCGTTATCGAGATGGCCC
GAGAGAACCAAACTACCCAGAAGGGACAGAAGAACAGTAGGGAAAGGATGAAGAGGATTGAAGAGGGTAT
AAAAGAACTGGGGTCCCAAATCCTTAAGGAACACCCAGTTGAAAACACCCAGCTTCAGAATGAGAAGCTC
TACCTGTACTACCTGCAGAACGGCAGGGACATGTACGTGGATCAGGAACTGGACATCAATCGGCTCTCCG
ACTACGACGTGGATCATATCGTGCCCCAGTCTTTTCTCAAAGATGATTCTATTGATAATAAAGTGTTGAC
AAGATCCGATAAAAATAGAGGGAAGAGTGATAACGTCCCCTCAGAAGAAGTTGTCAAGAAAATGAAAAAT
TATTGGCGGCAGCTGCTGAACGCCAAACTGATCACACAACGGAAGTTCGATAATCTGACTAAGGCTGAAC
GAGGTGGCCTGTCTGAGTTGGATAAAGCCGGCTTCATCAAAAGGCAGCTTGTTGAGACACGCCAGATCAC
CAAGCACGTGGCCCAAATTCTCGATTCACGCATGAACACCAAGTACGATGAAAATGACAAACTGATTCGA
GAGGTGAAAGTTATTACTCTGAAGTCTAAGCTGGTCTCAGATTTCAGAAAGGACTTTCAGTTTTATAAGG
TGAGAGAGATCAACAATTACCACCATGCGCATGATGCCTACCTGAATGCAGTGGTAGGCACTGCACTTAT
CAAAAAATATCCCAAGCTTGAATCTGAATTTGTTTACGGAGACTATAAAGTGTACGATGTTAGGAAAATG
ATCGCAAAGTCTGAGCAGGAAATAGGCAAGGCCACCGCTAAGTACTTCTTTTACAGCAATATTATGAATT
TTTTCAAGACCGAGATTACACTGGCCAATGGAGAGATTCGGAAGCGACCACTTATCGAAACAAACGGAGA
AACAGGAGAAATCGTGTGGGACAAGGGTAGGGATTTCGCGACAGTCCGGAAGGTCCTGTCCATGCCGCAG
GTGAACATCGTTAAAAAGACCGAAGTACAGACCGGAGGCTTCTCCAAGGAAAGTATCCTCCCGAAAAGGA
ACAGCGACAAGCTGATCGCACGCAAAAAAGATTGGGACCCCAAGAAATACGGCGGATTCGATTCTCCTAC
AGTCGCTTACAGTGTACTGGTTGTGGCCAAAGTGGAGAAAGGGAAGTCTAAAAAACTCAAAAGCGTCAAG
GAACTGCTGGGCATCACAATCATGGAGCGATCAAGCTTCGAAAAAAACCCCATCGACTTTCTCGAGGCGA
AAGGATATAAAGAGGTCAAAAAAGACCTCATCATTAAGCTTCCCAAGTACTCTCTCTTTGAGCTTGAAAA
CGGCCGGAAACGAATGCTCGCTAGTGCGGGCGAGCTGCAGAAAGGTAACGAGCTGGCACTGCCCTCTAAA
TACGTTAATTTCTTGTATCTGGCCAGCCACTATGAAAAGCTCAAAGGGTCTCCCGAAGATAATGAGCAGA
AGCAGCTGTTCGTGGAACAACACAAACACTACCTTGATGAGATCATCGAGCAAATAAGCGAATTCTCCAA
AAGAGTGATCCTCGCCGACGCTAACCTCGATAAGGTGCTTTCTGCTTACAATAAGCACAGGGATAAGCCC
ATCAGGGAGCAGGCAGAAAACATTATCCACTTGTTTACTCTGACCAACTTGGGCGCGCCTGCAGCCTTCA
AGTACTTCGACACCACCATAGACAGAAAGCGGTACACCTCTACAAAGGAGGTCCTGGACGCCACACTGAT
TCATCAGTCAATTACGGGGCTCTATGAAACAAGAATCGACCTCTCTCAGCTCGGTGGAGACAGCAGGGCT
GACCCCAAGAAGAAGAGGAAGGTGGCTAGCGAGGGCAGAGGAAGTCTTCTAACATGCGGTGACGTGGAGG
AGAATCCCGGCCCTGGTACCGTAGCAGGTCATGCCTCTGGCAGCCCCGCATTCGGGACCGCCTCTCATTC
GAATTGCGAACATGAAGAGATCCACCTCGCCGGCTCGATCCAGCCGCATGGCGCGCTTCTGGTCGTCAGC
GAACATGATCATCGCGTCATCCAGGCCAGCGCCAACGCCGCGGAATTTCTGAATCTCGGAAGCGTACTCG
GCGTTCCGCTCGCCGAGATCGACGGCGATCTGTTGATCAAGATCCTGCCGCATCTCGATCCCACCGCCGA
AGGCATGCCGGTCGCGGTGCGCTGCCGGATCGGCAATCCCTCTACGGAGTACTGCGGTCTGATGCATCGG
CCTCCGGAAGGCGGGCTGATCATCGAACTCGAACGTGCCGGCCCGTCGATCGATCTGTCAGGCACGCTGG
CGCCGGCGCTGGAGCGGATCCGCACGGCGGGTTCACTGCGCGCGCTGTGCGATGACACCGTGCTGCTGTT
TCAGCAGTGCACCGGCTACGACCGGGTGATGGTGTATCGTTTCGATGAGCAAGGCCACGGCCTGGTATTC
TCCGAGTGCCATGTGCCTGGGCTCGAATCCTATTTCGGCAACCGCTATCCGTCGTCGACTGTCCCGCAGA
TGGCGCGGCAGCTGTACGTGCGGCAGCGCGTCCGCGTGCTGGTCGACGTCACCTATCAGCCGGTGCCGCT
GGAGCCGCGGCTGTCGCCGCTGACCGGGCGCGATCTCGACATGTCGGGCTGCTTCCTGCGCTCGATGTCG
CCGTGCCATCTGCAGTTCCTGAAGGACATGGGCGTGCGCGCCACCCTGGCGGTGTCGCTGGTGGTCGGCG
GCAAGCTGTGGGGCCTGGTTGTCTGTCACCATTATCTGCCGCGCTTCATCCGTTTCGAGCTGCGGGCGAT
CTGCAAACGGCTCGCCGAAAGGATCGCGACGCGGATCACCGCGCTTGAGAGCTAAACCGGTTAGTAATGA
GTTTAAACGGGGGAGGCTAACTGAAACACGGAAGGAGACAATACCGGAAGGAACCCGCGCTATGACGGCA
ATAAAAAGACAGAATAAAACGCACGGGTGTTGGGTCGTTTGTTCATAAACGCGGGGTTCGGTCCCAGGGC
TGGCACTCTGTCGATACCCCACCGAGACCCCATTGGGGCCAATACGCCCGCGTTTCTTCCTTTTCCCCAC
CCCACCCCCCAAGTTCGGGTGAAGGCCCAGGGCTCGCAGCCAACGTCGGGGCGGCAGGCCCTGCCATAGC
AGATCTGCGCAGCTGGGGCTCTAGGGGGTATCCCC
[124 nt withheld, positions 6336-6459]
C
[91 nt withheld, positions 6461-6551]
A
[49 nt withheld, positions 6553-6601]
CCTTTGACGTTGGAGTCCACGTTCTTT
[37 nt withheld, positions 6629-6665]
ACCCTATCTCGGTCTATTCTTTTGATTTATAAGGGATTTTGCCGATTTCGGCCTATTGGTTAAAAAATGA
GCTGATTTAACAAAAATTTAACGCGAATTAATTCTGTGGAATGTGTGTCAGTTAGGGTGTGGAAAGTCCC
CAGGCTCCCCAGCAGGCAGAAGTATGCAAAGCATGCATCTCAATTAGTCAGCAACCAGGTGTGGAAAGTC
CCCAGGCTCCCCAGCAGGCAGAAGTATGCAAAGCATGCATCTCAATTAGTCAGCAACCATAGTCCCGCCC
CTAACTCCGCCCATCCCGCCCCTAACTCCGCCCAGTTCCGCCCATTCTCCGCCCCATGGCTGACTAATTT
TTTTTATTTATGCAGAGGCCGAGGCCGCCTCTGCCTCTGAGCTATTCCAGAAGTAGTGAGGAGGCTTTTT
TGGAGGCCTAGGCTTTTGCAAAAAGCTCCCGGGAGCTTGTATATCCATTTTCGGATCTGATCAAGAGACA
GGATGAGGATCGTTTCGCATGATTGAACAAGATGGATTGCACGCAGGTTCTCCGGCCGCTTGGGTGGAGA
GGCTATTCGGCTATGACTGGGCACAACAGACAATCGGCTGCTCTGATGCCGCCGTGTTCCGGCTGTCAGC
GCAGGGGCGCCCGGTTCTTTTTGTCAAGACCGACCTGTCCGGTGCCCTGAATGAACTGCAGGACGAGGCA
GCGCGGCTATCGTGGCTGGCCACGACGGGCGTTCCTTGCGCAGCTGTGCTCGACGTTGTCACTGAAGCGG
GAAGGGACTGGCTGCTATTGGGCGAAGTGCCGGGGCAGGATCTCCTGTCATCTCACCTTGCTCCTGCCGA
GAAAGTATCCATCATGGCTGATGCAATGCGGCGGCTGCATACGCTTGATCCGGCTACCTGCCCATTCGAC
CACCAAGCGAAACATCGCATCGAGCGAGCACGTACTCGGATGGAAGCCGGTCTTGTCGATCAGGATGATC
TGGACGAAGAGCATCAGGGGCTCGCGCCAGCCGAACTGTTCGCCAGGCTCAAGGCGCGCATGCCCGACGG
CGAGGATCTCGTCGTGACCCATGGCGATGCCTGCTTGCCGAATATCATGGTGGAAAATGGCCGCTTTTCT
GGATTCATCGACTGTGGCCGGCTGGGTGTGGCGGACCGCTATCAGGACATAGCGTTGGCTACCCGTGATA
TTGCTGAAGAGCTTGGCGGCGAATGGGCTGACCGCTTCCTCGTGCTTTACGGTATCGCCGCTCCCGATTC
GCAGCGCATCGCCTTCTATCGCCTTCTTGACGAGTTCTTCTGAGCGGGACTCTGGGGTTCGCGAAATGAC
CGACCAAGCGACGCCCAACCTGCCATCACGAGATTTCGATTCCACCGCCGCCTTCTATGAAAGGTTGGGC
TTCGGAATCGTTTTCCGGGACGCCGGCTGGATGATCCTCCAGCGCGGGGATCTCATGCTGGAGTTCTTCG
CCCACCCCAACTTGTTTATTGCAGCTTATAATGGTTACAAATAAAGCAATAGCATCACAAATTTCACAAA
TAAAGCATTTTTTTCACTGCATTCTAGTTGTGGTTTGTCCAAACTCATCAATGTATCTTATCATGTCTGT
ATACCGTCGACCTCTAGCTAGAGCTTGGCGTAATCATGGTCATAGCTGTTTCCTGTGTGAAATTGTTATC
CGCTCACAATTCCACACAACATACGAGCCGGAAGCATAAAGTGTAAAGCCTGGGGTGCCTAATGAGTGAG
CTAACTCACATTAATTGCGTTGCGCTCACTGCCCGCTTTCCAGTCGGGAAACCTGTCGTGCCAGCTGCAT
TAATGAATCGGCCAACGCGCGGGGAGAGGCGGTTTGCGTATTGGGCGCTCTTCCGCTTCCTCGCTCACTG
ACTCGCTGCGCTCGGTCGTTCGGCTGCGGCGAGCGGTATCAGCTCACTCAAAGGCGGTAATACGGTTATC
CACAGAATCAGGGGATAACGCAGGAAAGAACATGTGAGCAAAAGGCCAGCAAAAGGCCAGGAACCGTAAA
AAGGCCGCGTTGCTGGCGTTTTTCCATAGGCTCCGCCCCCCTGACGAGCATCACAAAAATCGACGCTCAA
GTCAGAGGTGGCGAAACCCGACAGGACTATAAAGATACCAGGCGTTTCCCCCTGGAAGCTCCCTCGTGCG
CTCTCCTGTTCCGACCCTGCCGCTTACCGGATACCTGTCCGCCTTTCTCCCTTCGGGAAGCGTGGCGCTT
TCTCATAGCTCACGCTGTAGGTATCTCAGTTCGGTGTAGGTCGTTCGCTCCAAGCTGGGCTGTGTGCACG
AACCCCCCGTTCAGCCCGACCGCTGCGCCTTATCCGGTAACTATCGTCTTGAGTCCAACCCGGTAAGACA
CGACTTATCGCCACTGGCAGCAGCCACTGGTAACAGGATTAGCAGAGCGAGGTATGTAGGCGGTGCTACA
GAGTTCTTGAAGTGGTGGCCTAACTACGGCTACACTAGAAGAACAGTATTTGGTATCTGCGCTCTGCTGA
AGCCAGTTACCTTCGGAAAAAGAGTTGGTAGCTCTTGATCCGGCAAACAAACCACCGCTGGTAGCGGTGG
TTTTTTTGTTTGCAAGCAGCAGATTACGCGCAGAAAAAAAGGATCTCAAGAAGATCCTTTGATCTTTTCT
ACGGGGTCTGACGCTCAGTGGAACGAAAACTCACGTTAAGGGATTTTGGTCATGAGATTATCAAAAAGGA
TCTTCACCTAGATCCTTTTAAATTAAAAATGAAGTTTTAAATCAATCTAAAGTATATATGAGTAAACTTG
GTCTGACAGTTACCAATGCTTAATCAGTGAGGCACCTATCTCAGCGATCTGTCTATTTCGTTCATCCATA
GTTGCCTGACTCCCCGTCGTGTAGATAACTACGATACGGGAGGGCTTACCATCTGGCCCCAGTGCTGCAA
TGATACCGCGAGACCCACGCTCACCGGCTCCAGATTTATCAGCAATAAACCAGCCAGCCGGAAGGGCCGA
GCGCAGAAGTGGTCCTGCAACTTTATCCGCCTCCATCCAGTCTATTAATTGTTGCCGGGAAGCTAGAGTA
AGTAGTTCGCCAGTTAATAGTTTGCGCAACGTTGTTGCCATTGCTACAGGCATCGTGGTGTCACGCTCGT
CGTTTGGTATGGCTTCATTCAGCTCCGGTTCCCAACGATCAAGGCGAGTTACATGATCCCCCATGTTGTG
CAAAAAAGCGGTTAGCTCCTTCGGTCCTCCGATCGTTGTCAGAAGTAAGTTGGCCGCAGTGTTATCACTC
ATGGTTATGGCAGCACTGCATAATTCTCTTACTGTCATGCCATCCGTAAGATGCTTTTCTGTGACTGGTG
AGTACTCAACCAAGTCATTCTGAGAATAGTGTATGCGGCGACCGAGTTGCTCTTGCCCGGCGTCAATACG
GGATAATACCGCGCCACATAGCAGAACTTTAAAAGTGCTCATCATTGGAAAACGTTCTTCGGGGCGAAAA
CTCTCAAGGATCTTACCGCTGTTGAGATCCAGTTCGATGTAACCCACTCGTGCACCCAACTGATCTTCAG
CATCTTTTACTTTCACCAGCGTTTCTGGGTGAGCAAAAACAGGAAGGCAAAATGCCGCAAAAAAGGGAAT
AAGGGCGACACGGAAATGTTGAATACTCATACTCTTCCTTTTTCAATATTATTGAAGCATTTATCAGGGT
TATTGTCTCATGAGCGGATACATATTTGAATGTATTTAGAAAAATAAACAAATAGGGGTTCCGCGCACAT
TTCCCCGAAAAGTGCCACCTGACGTCGACGGATCGGGAGATCTCCCGATCCCCTATGGTGCACTCTCAGT
ACAATCTGCTCTGATGCC
